>Addgene plasmid #27402 | pETO18G-AP | depositor full sequence | sequence record 12934 | Author sequence
GATCTCGATCCCGCGAAATTAATACGACTCACTATAGGGGAATTGTGAGCGGATAACAATTCCCCTCTAG
AAATAATTTTGTTTAACTTTAAGAAGGAGATATACC
[1557 nt withheld, positions 107-1663]
GGCAGCGGTCATCATCACCATCATCACCATCATGGACTCGAGGGGCTTAATGATATCTTTGAAGCTCAGA
AAATTGAATGGCATGAGTGAGGATCCGGCTGCTAACAAAGCCCGAAAGGAAGCTGAGTTGGCTGCTGCCA
CCGCTGAGCAATAACTAGCATAACCCCTTGGGGCCTCTAAACGGGTCTTGAGGGGTTTTTTGCTGAAAGG
AGGAACTATATCCGGATATCCCGCAAGAGGCCCGGCAGTACCGGCATAACCAAGCCTATGCCTACAGCAT
CCAGGGTGACGGTGCCGAGGATGACGATGAGCGCATTGTTAGATTTCATACACGGTGCCTGACTGCGTTA
GCAATTTAACTGTGATAAACTACCGCATTAAAGCTTATCGATGATAAGCTGTCAAACATGAGAATTCTTG
AAGACGAAAGGGCCTCGTGATACGCCTATTTTTATAGGTTAATGTCATGATAATAATGGTTTCTTAGACG
TCAGGTGGCACTTTTCGGGGAAATGTGCGCGGAACCCCTATTTGTTTATTTTTCTAAATACATTCAAATA
TGTATCCGCTCATGAGACAATAACCCTGATAAATGCTTCAATAATATTGAAAAAGGAAGAGTATGAGTAT
TCAACATTTCCGTGTCGCCCTTATTCCCTTTTTTGCGGCATTTTGCCTTCCTGTTTTTGCTCACCCAGAA
ACGCTGGTGAAAGTAAAAGATGCTGAAGATCAGTTGGGTGCACGAGTGGGTTACATCGAACTGGATCTCA
ACAGCGGTAAGATCCTTGAGAGTTTTCGCCCCGAAGAACGTTTTCCAATGATGAGCACTTTTAAAGTTCT
GCTATGTGGCGCGGTATTATCCCGTGTTGACGCCGGGCAAGAGCAACTCGGTCGCCGCATACACTATTCT
CAGAATGACTTGGTTGAGTACTCACCAGTCACAGAAAAGCATCTTACGGATGGCATGACAGTAAGAGAAT
TATGCAGTGCTGCCATAACCATGAGTGATAACACTGCGGCCAACTTACTTCTGACAACGATCGGAGGACC
GAAGGAGCTAACCGCTTTTTTGCACAACATGGGGGATCATGTAACTCGCCTTGATCGTTGGGAACCGGAG
CTGAATGAAGCCATACCAAACGACGAGCGTGACACCACGATGCCTGCAGCAATGGCAACAACGTTGCGCA
AACTATTAACTGGCGAACTACTTACTCTAGCTTCCCGGCAACAATTAATAGACTGGATGGAGGCGGATAA
AGTTGCAGGACCACTTCTGCGCTCGGCCCTTCCGGCTGGCTGGTTTATTGCTGATAAATCTGGAGCCGGT
GAGCGTGGGTCTCGCGGTATCATTGCAGCACTGGGGCCAGATGGTAAGCCCTCCCGTATCGTAGTTATCT
ACACGACGGGGAGTCAGGCAACTATGGATGAACGAAATAGACAGATCGCTGAGATAGGTGCCTCACTGAT
TAAGCATTGGTAACTGTCAGACCAAGTTTACTCATATATACTTTAGATTGATTTAAAACTTCATTTTTAA
TTTAAAAGGATCTAGGTGAAGATCCTTTTTGATAATCTCATGACCAAAATCCCTTAACGTGAGTTTTCGT
TCCACTGAGCGTCAGACCCCGTAGAAAAGATCAAAGGATCTTCTTGAGATCCTTTTTTTCTGCGCGTAAT
CTGCTGCTTGCAAACAAAAAAACCACCGCTACCAGCGGTGGTTTGTTTGCCGGATCAAGAGCTACCAACT
CTTTTTCCGAAGGTAACTGGCTTCAGCAGAGCGCAGATACCAAATACTGTCCTTCTAGTGTAGCCGTAGT
TAGGCCACCACTTCAAGAACTCTGTAGCACCGCCTACATACCTCGCTCTGCTAATCCTGTTACCAGTGGC
TGCTGCCAGTGGCGATAAGTCGTGTCTTACCGGGTTGGACTCAAGACGATAGTTACCGGATAAGGCGCAG
CGGTCGGGCTGAACGGGGGGTTCGTGCACACAGCCCAGCTTGGAGCGAACGACCTACACCGAACTGAGAT
ACCTACAGCGTGAGCTATGAGAAAGCGCCACGCTTCCCGAAGGGAGAAAGGCGGACAGGTATCCGGTAAG
CGGCAGGGTCGGAACAGGAGAGCGCACGAGGGAGCTTCCAGGGGGAAACGCCTGGTATCTTTATAGTCCT
GTCGGGTTTCGCCACCTCTGACTTGAGCGTCGATTTTTGTGATGCTCGTCAGGGGGGCGGAGCCTATGGA
AAAACGCCAGCAACGCGGCCTTTTTACGGTTCCTGGCCTTTTGCTGGCCTTTTGCTCACATGTTCTTTCC
TGCGTTATCCCCTGATTCTGTGGATAACCGTATTACCGCCTTTGAGTGAGCTGATACCGCTCGCCGCAGC
CGAACGACCGAGCGCAGCGAGTCAGTGAGCGAGGAAGCGGAAGAGCGCCTGATGCGGTATTTTCTCCTTA
CGCATCTGTGCGGTATTTCACACCGCATATATGGTGCACTCTCAGTACAATCTGCTCTGATGCCGCATAG
TTAAGCCAGTATACACTCCGCTATCGCTACGTGACTGGGTCATGGCTGCGCCCCGACACCCGCCAACACC
CGCTGACGCGCCCTGACGGGCTTGTCTGCTCCCGGCATCCGCTTACAGACAAGCTGTGACCGTCTCCGGG
AGCTGCATGTGTCAGAGGTTTTCACCGTCATCACCGAAACGCGCGAGGCAGCTGCGGTAAAGCTCATCAG
CGTGGTCGTGAAGCGATTCACAGATGTCTGCCTGTTCATCCGCGTCCAGCTCGTTGAGTTTCTCCAGAAG
CGTTAATGTCTGGCTTCTGATAAAGCGGGCCATGTTAAGGGCGGTTTTTTCCTGTTTGGTCACTGATGCC
TCCGTGTAAGGGGGATTTCTGTTCATGGGGGTAATGATACCGATGAAACGAGAGAGGATGCTCACGATAC
GGGTTACTGATGATGAACATGCCCGGTTACTGGAACGTTGTGAGGGTAAACAACTGGCGGTATGGATGCG
GCGGGACCAGAGAAAAATCACTCAGGGTCAATGCCAGCGCTTCGTTAATACAGATGTAGGTGTTCCACAG
GGTAGCCAGCAGCATCCTGCGATGCAGATCCGGAACATAATGGTGCAGGGCGCTGACTTCCGCGTTTCCA
GACTTTACGAAACACGGAAACCGAAGACCATTCATGTTGTTGCTCAGGTCGCAGACGTTTTGCAGCAGCA
GTCGCTTCACGTTCGCTCGCGTATCGGTGATTCATTCTGCTAACCAGTAAGGCAACCCCGCCAGCCTAGC
CGGGTCCTCAACGACAGGAGCACGATCATGCGCACCCGTGGCCAGGACCCAACGCTGCCCGAGATGCGCC
GCGTGCGGCTGCTGGAGATGGCGGACGCGATGGATATGTTCTGCCAAGGGTTGGTTTGCGCATTCACAGT
TCTCCGCAAGAATTGATTGGCTCCAATTCTTGGAGTGGTGAATCCGTTAGCGAGGTGCCGCCGGCTTCCA
TTCAGGTCGAGGTGGCCCGGCTCCATGCACCGCGACGCAACGCGGGGAGGCAGACAAGGTATAGGGCGGC
GCCTACAATCCATGCCAACCCGTTCCATGTGCTCGCCGAGGCGGCATAAATCGCCGTGACGATCAGCGGT
CCAGTGATCGAAGTTAGGCTGGTAAGAGCCGCGAGCGATCCTTGAAGCTGTCCCTGATGGTCGTCATCTA
CCTGCCTGGACAGCATGGCCTGCAACGCGGGCATCCCGATGCCGCCGGAAGCGAGAAGAATCATAATGGG
GAAGGCCATCCAGCCTCGCGTCGCGAACGCCAGCAAGACGTAGCCCAGCGCGTCGGCCGCCATGCCGGCG
ATAATGGCCTGCTTCTCGCCGAAACGTTTGGTGGCGGGACCAGTGACGAAGGCTTGAGCGAGGGCGTGCA
AGATTCCGAATACCGCAAGCGACAGGCCGATCATCGTCGCGCTCCAGCGAAAGCGGTCCTCGCCGAAAAT
GACCCAGAGCGCTGCCGGCACCTGTCCTACGAGTTGCATGATAAAGAAGACAGTCATAAGTGCGGCGACG
ATAGTCATGCCCCGCGCCCACCGGAAGGAGCTGACTGGGTTGAAGGCTCTCAAGGGCATCGGTCGAGATC
CCGGTGCCTAATGAGTGAGCTAACTTACATTAATTGCGTTGCGCTCACTGCCCGCTTTCCAGTCGGGAAA
CCTGTCGTGCCAGCTGCATTAATGAATCGGCCAACGCGCGGGGAGAGGCGGTTTGCGTATTGGGCGCCAG
GGTGGTTTTTCTTTTCACCAGTGAGACGGGCAACAGCTGATTGCCCTTCACCGCCTGGCCCTGAGAGAGT
TGCAGCAAGCGGTCCACGCTGGTTTGCCCCAGCAGGCGAAAATCCTGTTTGATGGTGGTTAACGGCGGGA
TATAACATGAGCTGTCTTCGGTATCGTCGTATCCCACTACCGAGATATCCGCACCAACGCGCAGCCCGGA
CTCGGTAATGGCGCGCATTGCGCCCAGCGCCATCTGATCGTTGGCAACCAGCATCGCAGTGGGAACGATG
CCCTCATTCAGCATTTGCATGGTTTGTTGAAAACCGGACATGGCACTCCAGTCGCCTTCCCGTTCCGCTA
TCGGCTGAATTTGATTGCGAGTGAGATATTTATGCCAGCCAGCCAGACGCAGACGCGCCGAGACAGAACT
TAATGGGCCCGCTAACAGCGCGATTTGCTGGTGACCCAATGCGACCAGATGCTCCACGCCCAGTCGCGTA
CCGTCTTCATGGGAGAAAATAATACTGTTGATGGGTGTCTGGTCAGAGACATCAAGAAATAACGCCGGAA
CATTAGTGCAGGCAGCTTCCACAGCAATGGCATCCTGGTCATCCAGCGGATAGTTAATGATCAGCCCACT
GACGCGTTGCGCGAGAAGATTGTGCACCGCCGCTTTACAGGCTTCGACGCCGCTTCGTTCTACCATCGAC
ACCACCACGCTGGCACCCAGTTGATCGGCGCGAGATTTAATCGCCGCGACAATTTGCGACGGCGCGTGCA
GGGCCAGACTGGAGGTGGCAACGCCAATCAGCAACGACTGTTTGCCCGCCAGTTGTTGTGCCACGCGGTT
GGGAATGTAATTCAGCTCCGCCATCGCCGCTTCCACTTTTTCCCGCGTTTTCGCAGAAACGTGGCTGGCC
TGGTTCACCACGCGGGAAACGGTCTGATAAGAGACACCGGCATACTCTGCGACATCGTATAACGTTACTG
GTTTCACATTCACCACCCTGAATTGACTCTCTTCCGGGCGCTATCATGCCATACCGCGAAAGGTTTTGCG
CCATTCGATGGTGTCCGGGATCTCGACGCTCTCCCTTATGCGACTCCTGCATTAGGAAGCAGCCCAGTAG
TAGGTTGAGGCCGTTGAGCACCGCCGCCGCAAGGAATGGTGCATGCAAGGAGATGGCGCCCAACAGTCCC
CCGGCCACGGGGCCTGCCACCATACCCACGCCGAAACAAGCGCTCATGAGCCCGAAGTGGCGAGCCCGAT
CTTCCCCATCGGTGATGTCGGCGATATAGGCGCCAGCAACCGCACCTGTGGCGCCGGTGATGCCGGCCAC
GATGCGTCCGGCGTAGAGGATCGA
Features (pLannotate 1.2.2; 19 found; start..end, strand, type, name):
     20..38      +  promoter       T7 promoter: promoter for bacteriophage T7 RNA polymerase
     39..63      +  protein_bind   lac operator: The lac repressor binds to the lac operator to inhibit transcription in E. coli. This inhibition can be relieved by adding lactose or isopropyl-β-D-thiogalactopyranoside (IPTG). lac repressor encoded by lacI
     78..100     +  RBS            RBS: efficient ribosome binding site from bacteriophage T7 gene 10 (Olins and Rangwala, 1989)
   1652..1669    +  CDS            thrombin site (sequence partly withheld): thrombin recognition and cleavage site
   1761..1810    +  CDS            SET1 (fragment): solubility-enhancement tag derived from T7 phage gene 10B
   1818..1865    +  terminator     T7 terminator: transcription terminator for bacteriophage T7 RNA polymerase
   1888..1992    -  CDS            TcR (fragment): tetracycline efflux protein; tet; confers resistance to tetracycline
   2040..2068    -  promoter       tet promoter: E. coli promoter for tetracycline efflux protein gene
   2181..2285    +  promoter       AmpR promoter: bla
   2286..3146    +  CDS            AmpR: β-lactamase; bla; confers resistance to ampicillin, carbenicillin, and related antibiotics
   3317..3905    +  rep_origin     ori: high-copy-number ColE1/pMB1/pBR322/pUC origin of replication
   4091..4233    -  misc_feature   bom: basis of mobility region from pBR322
   4335..4526    -  CDS            rop: Rop protein, which maintains plasmids at low copy number; rop
   4543..4923    +  CDS            YPB1_ECOLX: Protein predicted: Swiss-Prot protein existence level 4. From Escherichia coli.
   5165..5789    -  CDS            TcR (fragment): tetracycline efflux protein; tet; confers resistance to tetracycline
   5804..5825    -  protein_bind   CAP binding site: CAP binding activates transcription in the presence of cAMP. E. coli catabolite activator protein
   5838..6920    -  CDS            lacI: lac repressor; lacI; The lac repressor binds to the lac operator to inhibit transcription in E. coli. This inhibition can be relieved by adding lactose or isopropyl-β-D-thiogalactopyranoside (IPTG).
   6921..6998    -  promoter       lacI promoter: lacI
   7006..7285    -  CDS            TcR (fragment): tetracycline efflux protein; tet; confers resistance to tetracycline
