[The description below was written by a language model from this plasmid's Addgene catalogue record and pLannotate feature annotations shown in this document.]
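Description:
pETO18G-AP is a bacterial expression plasmid built on the Novagen pET16b backbone for producing LeuT, the leucine transporter from Aquifex aeolicus that serves as a prokaryotic homologue of neurotransmitter transporters. The full depositor sequence is about 7.3 kb. It is propagated in E. coli through a ColE1/pBR322-type origin and selected with ampicillin via the β-lactamase gene. The catalogue lists it as high copy, although the annotated backbone retains the pBR322 rop gene and bom region, which normally moderate copy number. Several tetracycline-resistance fragments and the tet promoter are nonfunctional remnants of the pBR322 lineage.

The insert is a codon-optimized leuT coding region of roughly 1.6 kb, placed downstream of a T7 promoter, a lac operator and the strong T7 gene 10 ribosome binding site, and followed by the T7 terminator. The plasmid also carries lacI under its own promoter, so transcription is repressed until induction with IPTG in a host that supplies T7 RNA polymerase. The automated feature table does not annotate the leuT open reading frame itself, but it does detect the thrombin site near the 3′ end, consistent with the depositor's description. At its C terminus the transporter is fused to an 8×His tag, a thrombin cleavage site and a biotin acceptor domain introduced by PCR; a BamHI site within the gene was also removed.

The His tag allows metal-affinity purification, and the biotin acceptor sequence permits site-specific biotinylation for capture on streptavidin-type surfaces. This fits the associated study of single-molecule gating dynamics in this transporter, although the record does not describe the immobilization strategy explicitly.
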