Addgene plasmid #27402: pETO18G-AP
Depositing lab: Jonathan Javitch. Depositing organization: Columbia University. Publication: Single-molecule dynamics of gating in a neurotransmitter transporter homologue. Zhao Y, Terry D, Shi L, Weinstein H, Blanchard SC, Javitch JA. Nature. 2010 May 13. 465(7295):188-93. 10.1038/nature09057 PubMed 20463731.
Backbone
  Vector backbone: pET16b
  Backbone manufacturer: Novagen
  Backbone size w/o insert (bp): 5700
  Vector type: Bacterial Expression
Growth in bacteria
  Bacterial resistance: Ampicillin, 100 μg/mL
  Growth temperature: 37°C
  Growth strain: DH5alpha
  Copy number: High Copy
Gene/Insert
  Gene/Insert name: leuT
  Species: Aquifex aeolicus
  Insert size (bp): 1607
  Tag / fusion protein: HisX8 (C terminal on insert); Thrombin (C terminal on insert); Biotin Acceptor Domain (BAD) (C terminal on insert)
  Cloning method: Restriction Enzyme
  Sequencing primers: 5′ T7; 3′ T7-term
Terms and licenses: Academic/Nonprofit Terms; Industry Terms: Not Available to Industry
Depositor comments: Codon-optimized leuT of Aquifex aeolicus (position 107 – 1735; including a 8-His tag, a thrombin cleavage site, and a biotin acceptor domain [1697 – 1750; introduced by PCR coding region at the 3’ end of the gene; in this context a BamHI site was removed at position 511)
How to cite: pETO18G-AP was a gift from Jonathan Javitch (Addgene plasmid # 27402 ; http://n2t.net/addgene:27402 ; RRID:Addgene_27402)
