>Addgene plasmid #27402 | pETO18G-AP | addgene partial sequence | sequence record 33724 | 27402 with T7-term
GCTTTGTTAGCAGCCGGATCCTCACTCATGCCATTCAATTTTCTGAGCTTCAAAGATATCATTAAGCCCC
TCGAGTCCATGATGGTGATGATGGTGATGATGACCGCTGCC
[704 nt withheld, positions 112-815]
N
[130 nt withheld, positions 817-946]
CGA
